Addgene plasmid #200530: pMC-ME T2A-mCherry-P2A-NTRv2-pA ORF-2
Purpose: mini circle middle entry plasmid for T2A- mCherry- P2A- ntr version 2- pA (ORF 2) with flanking BsaI cut sites
Depositing lab: Junsu Kang. Depositing organization: University of Wisconsin, Madison. Publication: Advancing knock-in approaches for robust genome editing in zebrafish. Rodriguez-Parks A, Beezley EG, Manna S, Silaban I, Almutawa SI, Cao S, Ahmed H, Guyer M, Baker S, Richards MP, Kang J. Biol Open. 2026 Feb 2:bio.062472. doi: 10.1242/bio.062472. PubMed 41630603.
Backbone
  Vector backbone: pU6a:sgRNA#3
  Backbone manufacturer: Addgene #64247
  Total vector size (bp): 4199
  Vector type: Mini-Golden
Growth in bacteria
  Bacterial resistance: Spectinomycin, 50 μg/mL
  Growth temperature: 37°C
  Growth strain: DH5alpha
  Copy number: Unknown
Gene/Insert
  Gene/Insert name: mCherry, NTRv2
Terms and licenses: Academic/Nonprofit Terms; Industry Terms: Not Available to Industry
How to cite: pMC-ME T2A-mCherry-P2A-NTRv2-pA ORF-2 was a gift from Junsu Kang (Addgene plasmid # 200530 ; http://n2t.net/addgene:200530 ; RRID:Addgene_200530)
