[The description below was written by a language model from this plasmid's Addgene catalogue record and pLannotate feature annotations shown in this document.]
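Description:
pMC-ME T2A-mCherry-P2A-NTRv2-pA ORF-2 is a roughly 4.2 kb bacterial cloning plasmid that serves as a "middle entry" module in a Mini-Golden (Golden Gate-style) assembly system for building minicircle knock-in donors for zebrafish genome editing. It is derived from the pU6a:sgRNA#3 backbone. It replicates in E. coli from a high-copy ColE1/pUC-type origin and is selected with spectinomycin through the aadA (SmR) aminoglycoside adenylyltransferase gene. The annotation also finds backbone remnants: fragments of a class 1 integron Pc promoter, a gentamicin resistance gene, lacZα and lacI, the rrnB T1 and T2 terminators, and a partial T7 promoter. None of these is described as functional in the record.

The payload is a promoterless cassette, T2A-mCherry-P2A-NTRv2-pA. The feature table detects mCherry (spanning the sequence numbering origin) followed on the same strand by an nfsB-family nitroreductase coding sequence, which corresponds to NTRv2. An SV40 poly(A) signal lies beside the cassette, though it is annotated on the opposite strand from the two coding sequences. The 2A peptides and the flanking BsaI sites named in the record are not annotated. When joined in frame to an upstream coding sequence, the leading T2A would release mCherry from the endogenous protein, and the P2A would separate mCherry from the nitroreductase. Cells expressing the targeted gene would then be red fluorescent and susceptible to prodrug-induced ablation, the usual application of nitroreductase in zebrafish. "ORF 2" presumably denotes one of several reading-frame versions, so the cassette can be matched to the frame of the target locus. The BsaI sites allow the module to be excised and ligated directionally with other entry parts, which the record does not specify.
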