Features (pLannotate 1.2.2; 12 found; start..end, strand, type, name):
    157..193     +  CDS            lacZα (fragment): LacZα fragment of β-galactosidase; lacZ fragment
    240..283     -  terminator     rrnB T1 terminator: Escherichia coli rrnB; transcription terminator T1 from the E. coli rrnB gene
    415..442     +  terminator     rrnB T2 terminator: transcription terminator T2 from the E. coli rrnB gene
    497..589     -  CDS            lacI (fragment): lac repressor; lacI; The lac repressor binds to the lac operator to inhibit transcription in E. coli. This inhibition can be relieved by adding lactose or isopropyl-β-D-thiogalactopyranoside (IPTG).
    772..1360    -  rep_origin     ori: high-copy-number ColE1/pMB1/pBR322/pUC origin of replication
   1453..2244    -  CDS            SmR: aminoglycoside adenylyltransferase (Murphy, 1985); aadA; confers resistance to spectinomycin and streptomycin
   2251..2307    -  CDS            GmR (fragment): gentamycin acetyltransferase; aacC1; confers resistance to gentamycin
   2483..2506    -  promoter       Pc promoter (fragment): intI1 (promoter lies within the coding sequence); class 1 integron promoter
   2681..2815    +  polyA_signal   SV40 poly(A) signal: SV40 polyadenylation signal
   2820..2837    +  promoter       T7 promoter (fragment): promoter for bacteriophage T7 RNA polymerase
   2854..3504    -  CDS            nfsB: NFSB_SALTY - Also known as nfnB From Salmonella typhimurium (strain LT2 / SGSC1412 / ATCC 700720).
   3571..75      -  CDS            mCherry (across the origin): mCherry is a basic (constitutively fluorescent) red fluorescent protein published in 2004, derived from Discosoma sp.. It is reported to be a very rapidly-maturing monomer with low acid sensitivity.
>Addgene plasmid #200530 | pMC-ME T2A-mCherry-P2A-NTRv2-pA ORF-2 | addgene full sequence | sequence record 394272 | Addgene NGS Result
GGAGCCCTCCATGTGCACCTTGAAGCGCATGAACTCCTTGATGATGGCCATGTTGTCCTCCTCGCCCTTG
CTCACAGGGCCGGGATTCTCTTCCACGTCACCGCATGTCAGCAGACTGCCTCTGCCCTCGGACTAGAGAC
CGGGCCCGAGCTTAAGACTGGCCGTCGTTTTACAACGTCGTGACTGGGAAAACATCCATGCTAGCGTTAA
CGCGAGAGTAGGGAACTGCCAGGCATCAAATAAAACGAAAGGCTCAGTCGGAAGACTGGGCCTTTCGTTT
TATCTGTTGTTTGTCGGTGAACGCTCTCCTGAGTAGGACAAATCCGCCGGGAGCGGATTTGAACGTTGTG
AAGCAACGGCCCGGAGGGTGGCGGGCAGGACGCCCGCCATAAACTGCCAGGCATCAAACTAAGCAGAAGG
CCATCCTGACGGATGGCCTTTTTGCGTTTCTACAAACTCTTCCTGGCTAGCGGTACGCGTATTAATTGCG
TTGCGCTCACTGCCCGCTTTCCAGTCGGGAAACCTGTCGTGCCAGCTGCATTAATGAATCGGCCAACGCG
CGGGGAGAGGCGGTTTGCGTATTGGGCGCTCTTCCGCTTCCTCGCTCACTGACTCGCTGCGCTCGGTCGT
TCGGCTGCGGCGAGCGGTATCAGCTCACTCAAAGGCGGTAATACGGTTATCCACAGAATCAGGGGATAAC
GCAGGAAAGAACATGTGAGCAAAAGGCCAGCAAAAGGCCAGGAACCGTAAAAAGGCCGCGTTGCTGGCGT
TTTTCCATAGGCTCCGCCCCCCTGACGAGCATCACAAAAATCGACGCTCAAGTCAGAGGTGGCGAAACCC
GACAGGACTATAAAGATACCAGGCGTTTCCCCCTGGAAGCTCCCTCGTGCGCTCTCCTGTTCCGACCCTG
CCGCTTACCGGATACCTGTCCGCCTTTCTCCCTTCGGGAAGCGTGGCGCTTTCTCATAGCTCACGCTGTA
GGTATCTCAGTTCGGTGTAGGTCGTTCGCTCCAAGCTGGGCTGTGTGCACGAACCCCCCGTTCAGCCCGA
CCGCTGCGCCTTATCCGGTAACTATCGTCTTGAGTCCAACCCGGTAAGACACGACTTATCGCCACTGGCA
GCAGCCACTGGTAACAGGATTAGCAGAGCGAGGTATGTAGGCGGTGCTACAGAGTTCTTGAAGTGGTGGC
CTAACTACGGCTACACTAGAAGAACAGTATTTGGTATCTGCGCTCTGCTGAAGCCAGTTACCTTCGGAAA
AAGAGTTGGTAGCTCTTGATCCGGCAAACAAACCACCGCTGGTAGCGGTGGTTTTTTTGTTTGCAAGCAG
CAGATTACGCGCAGAAAAAAAGGATCTCAAGAAGATCCTTTGATCTTTTCTACGGGGTCTGACGCTCAGT
GGAACGACGCGTAACTCACGTTAAGGGATTTTGGTCATGGGTGGCTCGAGGGTTATTTGCCGACTACCTT
GGTGATCTCGCCTTTCACGTAGTGGACAAATTCTTCCAACTGATCTGCGCGCGAGGCCAAGCGATCTTCT
TCTTGTCCAAGATAAGCCTGTCTAGCTTCAAGTATGACGGGCTGATACTGGGCCGGCAGGCGCTCCATTG
CCCAGTCGGCAGCGACATCCTTCGGCGCGATTTTGCCGGTTACTGCGCTGTACCAAATGCGGGACAACGT
AAGCACTACATTTCGCTCATCGCCAGCCCAGTCGGGCGGCGAGTTCCATAGCGTTAAGGTTTCATTTAGC
GCCTCAAATAGATCCTGTTCAGGAACCGGATCAAAGAGTTCCTCCGCCGCTGGACCTACCAAGGCAACGC
TATGTTCTCTTGCTTTTGTCAGCAAGATAGCCAGATCAATGTCGATCGTGGCTGGCTCGAAGATACCTGC
AAGAATGTCATTGCGCTGCCATTCTCCAAATTGCAGTTCGCGCTTAGCTGGATAACGCCACGGAATGATG
TCGTCGTGCACAACAATGGTGACTTCTACAGCGCGGAGAATCTCGCTCTCTCCAGGGGAAGCCGAAGTTT
CCAAAAGGTCGTTGATCAAAGCTCGCCGCGTTGTTTCATCAAGCCTTACGGTCACCGTAACCAGCAAATC
AATATCACTGTGTGGCTTCAGGCCGCCATCCACTGCGGAGCCGTACAAATGTACGGCCAGCAACGTCGGT
TCGAGATGGCGCTCGATGACGCCAACTACCTCTGATAGTTGAGTCGATACTTCGGCGATCACCGCTTCCC
TCATAATGTTTAACTTTGTTTTAGGGCGACTGCCCTGCTGCGTAACATCGTTGCTGCTCCATAACATCAA
ACATCGACCCACGGCGTAACGCGCTTGCTGCTTGGATGCCCGAGGCATAGACTGTACCCCAAAAAAACAG
TCATAACAAGCCATGAAAACCGCCACTGCGCCGTTACCACCGCTGCGTTCGGTCAAGGTTCTGGACCAGT
TGCGTGAGCGCATACGCTACTTGCATTACAGCTTACGAACCGAACAGGCTTATGTCCACTGGGTTCGTGC
CTTCATCCGTTTCCACGGTGTGCGTCACCCGGCAACCTTGGGTAGCAGCGAAGTCGAGGCATTTCTGTCC
TGGCTGGTCTAGAGGTCTCTTGAGGAATTAAAAAACCTCCCACACCTCCCCCTGAACCTGAAACATAAAA
TGAATGCAATTGTTGTTGTTAACTTGTTTATTGCAGCTTATAATGGTTACAAATAAAGCAATAGCATCAC
AAATTTCACAAATAAAGCATTTTTTTCACTGCATTCTAGTTGTGGTTTGTCCAAACTCATCAATGTATCT
TATCATGTCTGGATCTACGTAATACGACTCACTATAGTTCTAGACTCGAGTTAGATTTCGGTAAAAACAG
TCTCTGCTGACCAACGTGATTTTGGCAGCTTAGCATTAAAATCGTCTTCGCTATGGTAACCCAGCGGCAC
AATCACCACGCTGGTAAAGCCCTTCTCACGCAGACCAAACTCCTCATCAAGCACCTTGGCATCGAAGCCT
TCAATTGGCACCGCGTCGATCTCCATCGCAGAAGCACCCAATAGCAGCGTCCCCACATTGAGGTAAACTT
GCTTTTCCATCCAGTGATGCGCGTCTTTCAAGTCAAAGCGGTGCATGTTGACGAAAAATGAACGACCAGC
GTGCATGCCATTTTTTGCTTCGACATCGGCGTAGCGGCCATCTTTGTCTTCGCTTTCCAAAAGGTCGAGT
AGGTACGCTTCATCAATCGCCGTTTTGGCGCAGAACACCACAACGTGAGAAGCATCCAAAATCTTGCGCT
CATTAGCAGCAAAACCACCTTGTGTTGCTTTGGCGATGCGCGCTTTTCCCTCTTCACTGCTCGCGACAAT
AAAATGCCAAGGTTGCGAGTTGACACTGGACGCACTCATGCGGATTAACTCTTTCACTGCCGCGACTTTC
TCTTCAGGCAATTTGCGCGAAGCATCAAAGGCTTTGGTGGAGTAGCGGGATTGGGCAGCTTGAACAATAG
TCATAGGCCCGGGGTTCTCCTCCACGTCTCCAGCCTGCTTCAGCAGGCTGAAGTTAGTAGCTCCGCTTCC
CTTGTACAGCTCGTCCATGCCGCCGGTGGAGTGGCGGCCCTCGGCGCGCTCGTACTGTTCCACGATGGTG
TAGTCCTCGTTGTGGGAGGTGATGTCCAGCTTGATGTTGACGTTGTAGGCGCCGGGCAGCTGCACGGGCT
TCTTGGCCTTGTAGGTGGTCTTGACCTCGGCGTCGTAGTGGCCGCCGTCCTTCAGCTTCAGCCTCTGCTT
GATCTCGCCCTTCAGGGCGCCGTCCTCGGGGTACATCCGCTCGGAGGAGGCCTCCCAGCCCATGGTCTTC
TTCTGCATTACGGGGCCGTCGGAGGGGAAGTTGGTGCCGCGCAGCTTCACCTTGTAGATGAACTCGCCGT
CCTGCAGGGAGGAGTCCTGGGTCACGGTCACCACGCCGCCGTCCTCGAAGTTCATCACGCGCTCCCACTT
GAAGCCCTCGGGGAAGGACAGCTTCAAGTAGTCGGGGATGTCGGCGGGGTGCTTCACGTAGGCCTTGGAG
CCGTACATGAACTGAGGGGACAGGATGTCCCAGGCGAAGGGCAGGGGGCCGCCCTTGGTCACCTTCAGCT
TGGCGGTCTGGGTGCCCTCGTAGGGGCGGCCCTCGCCCTCGCCCTCGATCTCGAACTCGTGGCCGTTCAC
